>Addgene plasmid #65273 | Str-KDEL_flGalT-SBP-mCherry | depositor full sequence | sequence record 110481 | Full Sequence
GACGGATCGGGAGATCTCCCGATCCCCTATGGTCGACTCTCAGTACAATCTGCTCTGATGCCGCATAGTT
AAGCCAGTATCTGCTCCCTGCTTGTGTGTTGGAGGTCGCTGAGTAGTGCGCGAGCAAAATTTAAGCTACA
ACAAGGCAAGGCTTGACCGACAATTGCATGAAGAATCTGCTTAGGGTTAGGCGTTTTGCGCTGCTTCGCG
ATGTACGGGCCAGATATACGCGTTGACATTGATTATTGACTAGTTATTAATAGTAATCAATTACGGGGTC
ATTAGTTCATAGCCCATATATGGAGTTCCGCGTTACATAACTTACGGTAAATGGCCCGCCTGGCTGACCG
CCCAACGACCCCCGCCCATTGACGTCAATAATGACGTATGTTCCCATAGTAACGCCAATAGGGACTTTCC
ATTGACGTCAATGGGTGGACTATTTACGGTAAACTGCCCACTTGGCAGTACATCAAGTGTATCATATGCC
AAGTACGCCCCCTATTGACGTCAATGACGGTAAATGGCCCGCCTGGCATTATGCCCAGTACATGACCTTA
TGGGACTTTCCTACTTGGCAGTACATCTACGTATTAGTCATCGCTATTACCATGGTGATGCGGTTTTGGC
AGTACATCAATGGGCGTGGATAGCGGTTTGACTCACGGGGATTTCCAAGTCTCCACCCCATTGACGTCAA
TGGGAGTTTGTTTTGGCACCAAAATCAACGGGACTTTCCAAAATGTCGTAACAACTCCGCCCCATTGACG
CAAATGGGCGGTAGGCGTGTACGGTGGGAGGTCTATATAAGCAGAGCTCTCTGGCTAACTAGAGAACCCA
CTGCTTACTGGCTTATCGAAATTAATACGACTCACTATAGGGAGACCCAAGCTTGGTACCGAGCTCGGAT
CGATATCTGCGGCCTAGCTAGCGCTTAAGGCCTGTTAACCGGTATGGATGTATGCGTCCGTCTTGCCCTG
TGGCTCCTCTGGGGACTCCTCCTGCACCAGGGCCAGAGCCTCAGCCATAGTCACAGTGAGAAGGCGACAG
GAACCAGCTCGGGCGCCGGTTTAAACGACCCTAGCAAAGACTCAAAAGCTCAGGTGTCCGCTGCCGAGGC
TGGCATTACTGGAACATGGTACAATCAGCTCGGGAGCACCTTTATTGTGACTGCTGGAGCCGATGGAGCC
CTCACCGGAACATACGAATCTGCTGTGGGAAACGCCGAATCACGGTACGTCCTCACTGGCCGATACGATA
GTGCCCCTGCCACCGACGGATCTGGGACTGCCCTGGGATGGACTGTCGCTTGGAAAAACAACTACCGGAA
TGCTCATTCTGCCACAACATGGAGTGGACAGTACGTGGGAGGCGCTGAGGCTAGAATCAATACACAGTGG
CTGCTCACATCTGGCACAACCGAGGCAAATGCTTGGAAATCCACCCTGGTGGGACATGACACATTCACCA
AAGTGAAACCCTCCGCCGCTTCAATCGATGCCGCCAAAAAAGCCGGAGTCAACAACGGCAATCCTCTGGA
TGCCGTCCAGCAGCTCGGACCGAAAGATGAACTGTGAGCGGCCGCATAGATAACTGATCCAGTGTGCTGG
AATTAATTCGCTGTCTGCGAGGGCCAGCTGTTGGGGTGAGTACTCCCTCTCAAAAGCGGGCATGACTTCT
GCGCTAAGATTGTCAGTTTCCAAAAACGAGGAGGATTTGATATTCACCTGGCCCGCGGTGATGCCTTTGA
GGGTGGCCGCGTCCATCTGGTCAGAAAAGACAATCTTTTTGTTGTCAAGCTTGAGGTGTGGCAGGCTTGA
GATCTGGCCATACACTTGAGTGACAATGACATCCACTTTGCCTTTCTCTCCACAGGTGTCCACTCCCAGG
TCCAACTGCAGGTCGAGCATGCATCTAGGGCGGCCAATTCCGCCCCTCTCCCTCCCCCCCCCCTAACGTT
ACTGGCCGAAGCCGCTTGGAATAAGGCCGGTGTGCGTTTGTCTATATGTTATTTTCCACCATATTGCCGT
CTTTTGGCAATGTGAGGGCCCGGAAACCTGGCCCTGTCTTCTTGACGAGCATTCCTAGGGGTCTTTCCCC
TCTCGCCAAAGGAATGCAAGGTCTGTTGAATGTCGTGAAGGAAGCAGTTCCTCTGGAAGCTTCTTGAAGA
CAAACAACGTCTGTAGCGACCCTTTGCAGGCAGCGGAACCCCCCACCTGGCGACAGGTGCCTCTGCGGCC
AAAAGCCACGTGTATAAGATACACCTGCAAAGGCGGCACAACCCCAGTGCCACGTTGTGAGTTGGATAGT
TGTGGAAAGAGTCAAATGGCTCTCCTCAAGCGTATTCAACAAGGGGCTGAAGGATGCCCAGAAGGTACCC
CATTGTATGGGATCTGATCTGGGGCCTCGGTGCACATGCTTTACATGTGTTTAGTCGAGGTTAAAAAAAC
GTCTAGGCCCCCCGAACCACGGGGACGTGGTTTTCCTTTGAAAAACACGATGATAAGCTTGCCACAACCC
GGGAGGCGCGCCATGAGGCTTCGGGAGCCGCTCCTGAGCGGCAGCGCCGCGATGCCAGGCGCGTCCCTAC
AGCGGGCCTGCCGCCTGCTCGTGGCCGTCTGCGCTCTGCACCTTGGCGTCACCCTCGTTTACTACCTGGC
TGGCCGCGACCTGAGCCGCCTGCCCCAACTGGTCGGAGTCTCCACACCGCTGCAGGGCGGCTCGAACAGT
GCCGCCGCCATCGGGCAGTCCTCCGGGGAGCTCCGGACCGGAGGGGCCCGGCCGCCGCCTCCTCTAGGCG
CCTCCTCCCAGCCGCGCCCGGGTGGCGACTCCAGCCCAGTCGTGGATTCTGGCCCTGGCCCCGCTAGCAA
CTTGACCTCGGTCCCAGTGCCCCACACCACCGCACTGTCGCTGCCCGCCTGCCCTGAGGAGTCCCCGCTG
CTTGTGGGCCCCATGCTGATTGAGTTTAACATGCCTGTGGACCTGGAGCTCGTGGCAAAGCAGAACCCAA
ATGTGAAGATGGGCGGCCGCTATGCCCCCAGGGACTGCGTCTCTCCTCACAAGGTGGCCATCATCATTCC
ATTCCGCAACCGGCAGGAGCACCTCAAGTACTGGCTATATTATTTGCACCCAGTCCTGCAGCGCCAGCAG
CTGGACTATGGCATCTATGTTATCAACCAGGCGGGAGACACTATATTCAATCGTGCTAAGCTCCTCAATG
TTGGCTTTCAAGAAGCCTTGAAGGACTATGACTACACCTGCTTTGTGTTTAGTGACGTGGACCTCATTCC
AATGAATGACCATAATGCGTACAGGTGTTTTTCACAGCCACGGCACATTTCCGTTGCAATGGATAAGTTT
GGATTCAGCCTACCTTATGTTCAGTATTTTGGAGGTGTCTCTGCTCTAAGTAAACAACAGTTTCTAACCA
TCAATGGATTTCCTAATAATTATTGGGGCTGGGGAGGAGAAGATGATGACATTTTTAACAGATTAGTTTT
TAGAGGCATGTCTATATCTCGCCCAAATGCTGTGGTCGGGAGGTGTCGCATGATCCGCCACTCAAGAGAC
AAGAAAAATGAACCCAATCCTCAGAGGTTTGACCGAATTGCACACACAAAGGAGACAATGCTCTCTGATG
GTTTGAACTCACTCACCTACCAGGTGCTGGATGTACAGAGATACCCATTGTATACCCAAATCACAGTGGA
CATCGGGACACCGAGCTTGAATTCCATGGACGAGAAGACCACTGGTTGGCGAGGTGGACACGTTGTTGAA
GGACTGGCTGGGGAACTTGAACAACTTCGTGCACGACTGGAGCATCACCCACAAGGTCAACGTGAACCAC
CTGCAGGTATGGTGAGCAAGGGCGAGGAGGATAACATGGCCATCATCAAGGAGTTCATGCGCTTCAAGGT
GCACATGGAGGGCTCCGTGAACGGCCACGAGTTCGAGATCGAGGGCGAGGGCGAGGGCCGCCCCTACGAG
GGCACCCAGACCGCCAAGCTGAAGGTGACCAAGGGTGGCCCCCTGCCCTTCGCCTGGGACATCCTGTCCC
CTCAGTTCATGTACGGCTCCAAGGCCTACGTGAAGCACCCCGCCGACATCCCCGACTACTTGAAGCTGTC
CTTCCCCGAGGGCTTCAAGTGGGAGCGCGTGATGAACTTCGAGGACGGCGGCGTGGTGACCGTGACCCAG
GACTCCTCCCTACAGGACGGCGAGTTCATCTACAAGGTGAAGCTGCGCGGCACCAACTTCCCCTCCGACG
GCCCCGTAATGCAGAAGAAGACCATGGGCTGGGAGGCCTCCTCCGAGCGGATGTACCCCGAGGACGGCGC
CCTGAAGGGCGAGATCAAGCAGAGGCTGAAGCTGAAGGACGGCGGCCACTACGACGCTGAGGTCAAGACC
ACCTACAAGGCCAAGAAGCCCGTGCAGCTGCCCGGCGCCTACAACGTCAACATCAAGTTGGACATCACCT
CCCACAACGAGGACTACACCATCGTGGAACAGTACGAACGCGCCGAGGGCCGCCACTCCACCGGCGGCAT
GGACGAGCTGTACAAGGGCCGGCCTTAAGGCCTCGAGGGCCAATTAATTAACTCTAGATAACTGATCATA
ATCAGCCATACCACATTTGTAGAGGTTTTACTTGCTTTAAAAAACCTCCCACACCTCCCCCTGAACCTGA
AACATAAAATGAATGCAATTGTTGTTGTTAACTTGTTTATTGCAGCTTATAATGGTTACAAATAAAGCAA
TAGCATCACAAATTTCACAAATAAAGCATTTTTTTCACTGCATTCTAGTTGTGGTTTGTCCAAACTCATC
AATGTATCTTAACGCGTCGAGTGCATTCTAGTTGTGGTTTGTCCAAACTCATCAATGTATCTTATCATGT
CTGTATACCGTCGACCTCTAGCTAGAGCTTGGCGTAATCATGGTCATAGCTGTTTCCTGTGTGAAATTGT
TATCCGCTCACAATTCCACACAACATACGAGCCGGAAGCATAAAGTGTAAAGCCTGGGGTGCCTAATGAG
TGAGCTAACTCACATTAATTGCGTTGCGCTCACTGCCCGCTTTCCAGTCGGGAAACCTGTCGTGCCAGCT
GCATTAATGAATCGGCCAACGCGCGGGGAGAGGCGGTTTGCGTATTGGGCGCTCTTCCGCTTCCTCGCTC
ACTGACTCGCTGCGCTCGGTCGTTCGGCTGCGGCGAGCGGTATCAGCTCACTCAAAGGCGGTAATACGGT
TATCCACAGAATCAGGGGATAACGCAGGAAAGAACATGTGAGCAAAAGGCCAGCAAAAGGCCAGGAACCG
TAAAAAGGCCGCGTTGCTGGCGTTTTTCCATAGGCTCCGCCCCCCTGACGAGCATCACAAAAATCGACGC
TCAAGTCAGAGGTGGCGAAACCCGACAGGACTATAAAGATACCAGGCGTTTCCCCCTGGAAGCTCCCTCG
TGCGCTCTCCTGTTCCGACCCTGCCGCTTACCGGATACCTGTCCGCCTTTCTCCCTTCGGGAAGCGTGGC
GCTTTCTCAATGCTCACGCTGTAGGTATCTCAGTTCGGTGTAGGTCGTTCGCTCCAAGCTGGGCTGTGTG
CACGAACCCCCCGTTCAGCCCGACCGCTGCGCCTTATCCGGTAACTATCGTCTTGAGTCCAACCCGGTAA
GACACGACTTATCGCCACTGGCAGCAGCCACTGGTAACAGGATTAGCAGAGCGAGGTATGTAGGCGGTGC
TACAGAGTTCTTGAAGTGGTGGCCTAACTACGGCTACACTAGAAGGACAGTATTTGGTATCTGCGCTCTG
CTGAAGCCAGTTACCTTCGGAAAAAGAGTTGGTAGCTCTTGATCCGGCAAACAAACCACCGCTGGTAGCG
GTGGTTTTTTTGTTTGCAAGCAGCAGATTACGCGCAGAAAAAAAGGATCTCAAGAAGATCCTTTGATCTT
TTCTACGGGGTCTGACGCTCAGTGGAACGAAAACTCACGTTAAGGGATTTTGGTCATGAGATTATCAAAA
AGGATCTTCACCTAGATCCTTTTAAATTAAAAATGAAGTTTTAAATCAATCTAAAGTATATATGAGTAAA
CTTGGTCTGACAGTTACCAATGCTTAATCAGTGAGGCACCTATCTCAGCGATCTGTCTATTTCGTTCATC
CATAGTTGCCTGACTCCCCGTCGTGTAGATAACTACGATACGGGAGGGCTTACCATCTGGCCCCAGTGCT
GCAATGATACCGCGAGACCCACGCTCACCGGCTCCAGATTTATCAGCAATAAACCAGCCAGCCGGAAGGG
CCGAGCGCAGAAGTGGTCCTGCAACTTTATCCGCCTCCATCCAGTCTATTAATTGTTGCCGGGAAGCTAG
AGTAAGTAGTTCGCCAGTTAATAGTTTGCGCAACGTTGTTGCCATTGCTACAGGCATCGTGGTGTCACGC
TCGTCGTTTGGTATGGCTTCATTCAGCTCCGGTTCCCAACGATCAAGGCGAGTTACATGATCCCCCATGT
TGTGCAAAAAAGCGGTTAGCTCCTTCGGTCCTCCGATCGTTGTCAGAAGTAAGTTGGCCGCAGTGTTATC
ACTCATGGTTATGGCAGCACTGCATAATTCTCTTACTGTCATGCCATCCGTAAGATGCTTTTCTGTGACT
GGTGAGTACTCAACCAAGTCATTCTGAGAATAGTGTATGCGGCGACCGAGTTGCTCTTGCCCGGCGTCAA
TACGGGATAATACCGCGCCACATAGCAGAACTTTAAAAGTGCTCATCATTGGAAAACGTTCTTCGGGGCG
AAAACTCTCAAGGATCTTACCGCTGTTGAGATCCAGTTCGATGTAACCCACTCGTGCACCCAACTGATCT
TCAGCATCTTTTACTTTCACCAGCGTTTCTGGGTGAGCAAAAACAGGAAGGCAAAATGCCGCAAAAAAGG
GAATAAGGGCGACACGGAAATGTTGAATACTCATACTCTTCCTTTTTCAATATTATTGAAGCATTTATCA
GGGTTATTGTCTCATGAGCGGATACATATTTGAATGTATTTAGAAAAATAAACAAATAGGGGTTCCGCGC
ACATTTCCCCGAAAAGTGCCACCTGACGTC
Features (pLannotate 1.2.2; 21 found; start..end, strand, type, name):
     36..80      -  misc_feature   bom (fragment): basis of mobility region from pBR322
    235..614     +  enhancer       CMV enhancer: human cytomegalovirus immediate early enhancer
    615..818     +  promoter       CMV promoter: human cytomegalovirus (CMV) immediate early promoter
    814..847     +  LTR            5' LTR (truncated) (fragment): truncated 5' long terminal repeat (LTR) from HIV-1
    863..881     +  promoter       T7 promoter: promoter for bacteriophage T7 RNA polymerase
    954..1067    +  CDS            STIM1 (fragment): STIM1_HUMAN - Also known as GOK From Homo sapiens (Human).
   1053..1553    +  CDS            SAV_STRAV (fragment): Experimental evidence at protein level: Swiss-Prot protein existence level 1. The biological function of streptavidin is not known. Forms a strong non-covalent specific complex with biotin (one molecule of biotin per subunit of streptavidin). From Streptomyces avidinii.
   1646..1875    +  intron         chimeric intron: chimera between introns from adenovirus and immunoglobulin heavy chain genes
   2044..2506    +  misc_feature   IRES: internal ribosome entry site (IRES) of the encephalomyocarditis virus (EMCV)
   2533..3726    +  CDS            B4GALT1: B4GT1_HUMAN - Also known as GGTB2. Experimental evidence at protein level: Swiss-Prot protein existence level 1. [Processed beta-1,4-galactosyltransferase 1]: The cell surface form functions as a recognition molecule during a variety of cell to cell and cell to matrix interactions, as those occurring during development and egg fertilization, by binding to specific oligosaccharide ligands on opposing cells or in the extracellular matrix. From Homo sapiens (Human).
   3859..4566    +  CDS            mCherry: mCherry is a basic (constitutively fluorescent) red fluorescent protein published in 2004, derived from Discosoma sp.. It is reported to be a very rapidly-maturing monomer with low acid sensitivity.
   4613..4697    +  CDS            large T antigen (fragment): large T antigen from SV40 (simian virus 40)
   4720..4841    +  polyA_signal   SV40 poly(A) signal: SV40 polyadenylation signal
   4852..4903    +  polyA_signal   SV40 poly(A) signal (fragment): SV40 polyadenylation signal
   4967..4983    -  protein_bind   lac operator: The lac repressor binds to the lac operator to inhibit transcription in E. coli. This inhibition can be relieved by adding lactose or isopropyl-β-D-thiogalactopyranoside (IPTG). lac repressor encoded by lacI
   4991..5021    -  promoter       lac promoter: promoter for the E. coli lac operon
   5036..5057    -  protein_bind   CAP binding site: CAP binding activates transcription in the presence of cAMP. E. coli catabolite activator protein
   5070..5162    -  CDS            lacI (fragment): lac repressor; lacI; The lac repressor binds to the lac operator to inhibit transcription in E. coli. This inhibition can be relieved by adding lactose or isopropyl-β-D-thiogalactopyranoside (IPTG).
   5345..5933    -  rep_origin     ori: high-copy-number ColE1/pMB1/pBR322/pUC origin of replication
   6104..6964    -  CDS            AmpR: β-lactamase; bla; confers resistance to ampicillin, carbenicillin, and related antibiotics
   6965..7069    -  promoter       AmpR promoter: bla
