[The description below was written by a language model from this plasmid's Addgene catalogue record and pLannotate feature annotations shown in this document.]
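Description:
Str-KDEL_flGalT-SBP-mCherry is a bicistronic mammalian expression plasmid built on the pIRESneo3 backbone and designed for the RUSH (retention using selective hooks) system, here applied to synchronizing the transport of galactosyltransferase out of the endoplasmic reticulum. It is propagated in E. coli as a high-copy plasmid through a ColE1/pUC-type origin and selected with ampicillin via the β-lactamase gene. No neomycin resistance cassette appears in the feature table; the position downstream of the IRES is instead occupied by the reporter, so no mammalian selection marker is evident from the record.

A single transcript is driven by the CMV enhancer/promoter and terminated by an SV40 polyadenylation signal. The first cistron encodes the "hook": a streptavidin core preceded by a short fragment annotated as STIM1, presumably providing a signal sequence for ER entry, and, according to the construct name, carrying a KDEL ER-retention motif. After a chimeric intron, an EMCV IRES initiates translation of the second cistron, the "reporter": full-length human β-1,4-galactosyltransferase 1 (B4GALT1; the catalogue entry labels the insert "galactosidase", but the annotation identifies the transferase) fused at its C terminus to streptavidin-binding peptide (SBP) and mCherry. The SBP is not annotated separately but would lie in the gap between the B4GALT1 and mCherry coding sequences. The depositor notes that the tagging is luminal, which places SBP in the same compartment as the hook.

In use, the ER-resident streptavidin hook captures the SBP-tagged reporter and holds it in the ER. Adding biotin competes off this interaction, releasing a synchronous wave of GalT-mCherry toward the Golgi that can be followed by red fluorescence imaging across a cell population.
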