Addgene plasmid #65273: Str-KDEL_flGalT-SBP-mCherry
Purpose: synchronize trafficking of GalT from the ER (RUSH system)
Depositing lab: Franck Perez. Depositing organization: Institut Curie. Publication: Synchronization of secretory protein traffic in populations of cells. Boncompain G, Divoux S, Gareil N, de Forges H, Lescure A, Latreche L, Mercanti V, Jollivet F, Raposo G, Perez F. Nat Methods. 2012 Mar 11;9(5):493-8. doi: 10.1038/nmeth.1928. PubMed 22406856.
Backbone
  Vector backbone: pIRESneo3
  Backbone manufacturer: Clontech
  Vector type: Mammalian Expression
Growth in bacteria
  Bacterial resistance: Ampicillin, 100 μg/mL
  Growth temperature: 37°C
  Growth strain: DH5alpha
  Copy number: High Copy
Gene/Insert
  Gene/Insert name: galactosidase (alt name: BAGALT1)
  Species: H. sapiens (human)
  Promoter: CMV
  Tag / fusion protein: Streptavidin Binding Protein (SBP) (C terminal on insert); mCherry (C terminal on insert)
  Cloning method: Unknown
  Sequencing primers: 5′ IRES-F; 3′ mCherry-R
Terms and licenses: Academic/Nonprofit Terms; Industry Terms: Not Available to Industry
Depositor comments: luminal tagging
How to cite: Str-KDEL_flGalT-SBP-mCherry was a gift from Franck Perez (Addgene plasmid # 65273 ; http://n2t.net/addgene:65273 ; RRID:Addgene_65273)
