>Addgene plasmid #65273 | Str-KDEL_flGalT-SBP-mCherry | addgene partial sequence | sequence record 115649 | IRES-F 5'-TGGCTCTCCTCAAGCGTATT-3'
ATTGTATGGGATCTGATCTGGGGCCTCGGTGCACATGCTTTACATGTGTTTAGTCGAGGTTAAAAAAACG
TCTAGGCCCCCCGAACCACGGGGACGTGGTTTTCCTTTGAAAAACACGATGATAAGCTTGCCACAACCCG
GGAGGCGCGCCATGAGGCTTCGGGAGCCGCTCCTGAGCGGCAGCGCCGCGATGCCAGGCGCGTCCCTACA
GCGGGCCTGCCGCCTGCTCGTGGCCGTCTGCGCTCTGCACCTTGGCGTCACCCTCGTTTACTACCTGGCT
GGCCGCGACCTGAGCCGCCTGCCCCAACTGGTCGGAGTCTCCACACCGCTGCAGGGCGGCTCGAACAGTG
CCGCCGCCATCGGGCAGTCCTCCGGGGAGCTCCGGACCGGAGGGGCCCGGCCGCCGCCTCCTCTAGGCGC
CTCCTCCCAGCCGCGCCCGGGTGGCGACTCCAGCCCAGTCGTGGATTCTGGCCCTGGCCCCGCTAGCAAC
TTGACCTCGGTCCCAGTGCCCCACACCACCGCACTGTCGCTGCCCGCCTGCCCTGAGGAGTCCCCGCTGC
TTGTGGGCCCCATGCTGATTGAGTTTAACATGCCTGTGGACCTGGAGCTCGTGGCAAAGCAGAACCCAAA
TGTGAAGATGGGCGGCCGCTATGCCCCCAGGGACTGCGTCTCTCCTCACAAGGTGGCCATCATCATTCCA
TTCCGCAACCGGCAGGAGCACCTCAAGTACTGGCTATATTATTTGCACCCAGTCCTGCAGCGCCAGCAGC
TGGACTATGGCATCTATGTTATCAACCA
