>Addgene plasmid #65273 | Str-KDEL_flGalT-SBP-mCherry | addgene partial sequence | sequence record 115663 | mCherry-R 5'-TTGGTCACCTTCAGCTTGG-3'
TCGATCTCGAACTCGTGGCCGTTCACGGAGCCCTCCATGTGCACCTTGAAGCGCATGAACTCCTTGATGA
TGGCCATGTTATCCTCCTCGCCCTTGCTCACCATACCTGCAGGTGGTTCACGTTGACCTTGTGGGTGATG
CTCCAGTCGTGCACGAAGTTGTTCAAGTTCCCCAGCCAGTCCTTCAACAACGTGTCCACCTCGCCAACCA
GTGGTCTTCTCGTCCATGGAATTCAAGCTCGGTGTCCCGATGTCCACTGTGATTTGGGTATACAATGGGT
ATCTCTGTACATCCAGCACCTGGTAGGTGAGTGAGTTCAAACCATCAGAGAGCATTGTCTCCTTTGTGTG
TGCAATTCGGTCAAACCTCTGAGGATTGGGTTCATTTTTCTTGTCTCTTGAGTGGCGGATCATGCGACAC
CTCCCGACCACAGCATTTGGGCGAGATATAGACATGCCTCTAAAAACTAATCTGTTAAAAATGTCATCAT
CTTCTCCTCCCCAGCCCCAATAATTATTAGGAAATCCATTGATGGTTAGAAACTGTTGTTTACTTAGAGC
AGAGACACCTCCAAAATACTGAACATAAGGTAGGCTGAATCCAAACTTATCCATTGCAACGGAAATGTGC
CGTGGCTGTGAAAAACACCTGTACGCATTATGGTCATTCATTGGAATGAGGTCCACGTCACTAAACACAA
AGCAGGTGTAGTCATAGTCCTTCAAGGCTTCTTGAAAGCCAACATTGAGGAGCTTAGCACGATTGAATAT
AGTGTCT
