>Addgene plasmid #65273 | Str-KDEL_flGalT-SBP-mCherry | addgene partial sequence | sequence record 115666 | SV40pA-R 5'-GAAATTTGTGATGCTATTGC-3'
CAACAACAATTGCATTCATTTTATGTTTCAGGTTCAGGGGGAGGTGTGGGAGGTTTTTTAAAGCAAGTAA
AACCTCTACAAATGTGGTATGGCTGATTATGATCAGTTATCTAGAGTTAATTAATTGGCCCTCGAGGCCT
TAAGGCCGGCCCTTGTACAGCTCGTCCATGCCGCCGGTGGAGTGGCGGCCCTCGGCGCGTTCGTACTGTT
CCACGATGGTGTAGTCCTCGTTGTGGGAGGTGATGTCCAACTTGATGTTGACGTTGTAGGCGCCGGGCAG
CTGCACGGGCTTCTTGGCCTTGTAGGTGGTCTTGACCTCAGCGTCGTAGTGGCCGCCGTCCTTCAGCTTC
AGCCTCTGCTTGATCTCGCCCTTCAGGGCGCCGTCCTCGGGGTACATCCGCTCGGAGGAGGCCTCCCAGC
CCATGGTCTTCTTCTGCATTACGGGGCCGTCGGAGGGGAAGTTGGTGCCGCGCAGCTTCACCTTGTAGAT
GAACTCGCCGTCCTGTAGGGAGGAGTCCTGGGTCACGGTCACCACGCCGCCGTCCTCGAAGTTCATCACG
CGCTCCCACTTGAAGCCCTCGGGGAAGGACAGCTTCAAGTAGTCGGGGATGTCGGCGGGGTGCTTCACGT
AGGCCTTGGAGCCGTACATGAACTGAGGGGACAGGATGTCCCAGGCG
